Addgene plasmid #146001: pAc5.1B-EGFP-DmSmaug_1-762-V5His6_C
Purpose: Insect Expression of DmSmaug_1-762
Depositing lab: Elisa Izaurralde. Depositing organization: Max Planck Institute for Developmental Biology.
Backbone
  Vector backbone: Unknown
  Vector type: Insect Expression
Growth in bacteria
  Bacterial resistance: Ampicillin, 100 μg/mL
  Growth temperature: 37°C
  Growth strain: DH5alpha
  Copy number: Low Copy
Gene/Insert
  Gene/Insert name: DmSmaug_1-762
  Species: D. melanogaster (fly)
  Mutation: NP_523987.1, 7 silent mutations compared to the sequence given by NCBI: NM_079263.2
  Entrez Gene: smg (a.k.a. Dmel_CG5263, CG5263, D69, Dmel\CG5263, SMG, SmG, Smaug, Smg, anon-D69, anonD69)
  Tag / fusion protein: V5-6xHis
  Cloning method: Unknown
Terms and licenses: Academic/Nonprofit Terms; Industry Terms: Not Available to Industry
Depositor comments: Plasmids from this collection were made available to the research community and donated after the lab closed. Please note that the sequence provided by the depositing laboratory may be theoretical/predicted or based on Sanger sequencing results. There may be discrepancies between sequencing results obtained by Addgene and the depositor sequence. If an Addgene verified sequence is not available, please contact before placing your order to request that our lab fully sequence the plasmid.
How to cite: pAc5.1B-EGFP-DmSmaug_1-762-V5His6_C was a gift from Elisa Izaurralde (Addgene plasmid # 146001 ; http://n2t.net/addgene:146001 ; RRID:Addgene_146001)
