[The description below was written by a language model from this plasmid's Addgene catalogue record and pLannotate feature annotations shown in this document.]
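Description:
pAc5.1B-EGFP-DmSmaug_1-762-V5His6_C is an insect-cell expression plasmid of about 8.3 kb that produces a tagged, truncated form of the Drosophila melanogaster translational regulator Smaug (smg, CG5263). The catalogue lists the backbone as unknown, although the plasmid name and the annotated parts suggest a pAc5.1-type vector. In bacteria it is maintained through a ColE1/pUC-family origin and selected with ampicillin via the β-lactamase gene and its own promoter. The origin is annotated as a high-copy type, whereas the catalogue entry describes the plasmid as low copy. Short annotated fragments of a tetracycline resistance gene and of SV40 large T antigen appear to be non-functional backbone remnants. No selectable marker for insect cells is annotated.

The expression cassette is driven by the Drosophila actin 5C promoter, a strong constitutive promoter commonly used in cultured fly cells. It directs a single fusion reading frame in which EGFP sits at the N-terminus, followed by Smaug residues 1–762 and then a C-terminal V5 epitope. The catalogue also records a 6xHis tag after V5, though the feature table does not annotate it separately. An SV40 polyadenylation signal lies downstream of the fusion. The insert carries seven silent nucleotide changes relative to the NCBI reference transcript, so the encoded protein sequence is unchanged.

Smaug binds the 3′ UTRs of mRNAs such as nanos and represses their translation. This truncated fusion allows the fragment to be visualised by fluorescence and detected or purified through the V5 and His tags. The record states only insect expression as the purpose, and gives no specific experiments.
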