Features (pLannotate 1.2.2; 10 found; start..end, strand, type, name):
    168..2677    +  promoter       Ac5 promoter: Drosophila melanogaster actin 5C promoter
   2697..3413    +  CDS            EGFP: EGFP is a basic (constitutively fluorescent) green fluorescent protein published in 1996, derived from Aequorea victoria. It is reported to be a rapidly-maturing weak dimer with moderate acid sensitivity.
   3438..5723    +  CDS            smg (fragment): SMG_DROME - Experimental evidence at protein level: Swiss-Prot protein existence level 1. Translation regulator that binds to the 3'-UTR of specific mRNAs such as nanos (nos) and prevents their translation. Prevents translation of unlocalized nos in the bulk cytoplasm via the recruitment of cup. From Drosophila melanogaster (Fruit fly).
   5754..5795    +  CDS            V5 tag: epitope tag from simian virus 5
   5895..6029    -  polyA_signal   SV40 poly(A) signal: SV40 polyadenylation signal
   6052..6136    -  CDS            large T antigen (fragment): large T antigen from SV40 (simian virus 40)
   6137..6584    +  CDS            TcR (fragment): tetracycline efflux protein; tet; confers resistance to tetracycline
   6630..7218    -  rep_origin     ori: high-copy-number ColE1/pMB1/pBR322/pUC origin of replication
   7389..8249    -  CDS            AmpR: β-lactamase; bla; confers resistance to ampicillin, carbenicillin, and related antibiotics
   8250..18      -  promoter       AmpR promoter (across the origin): bla
>Addgene plasmid #146001 | pAc5.1B-EGFP-DmSmaug_1-762-V5His6_C | addgene full sequence | sequence record 333046 | Addgene NGS Result
ACAAATAGGGGTTCCGCGCACATTTCCCCGAAAAGTGCCACCTGACGTCTAAGAAACCATTATTATCATG
ACATTAACCTATAAAAATAGGCGTATCACGAGGCCCTTTCGTCTTCAAGAATTAATTCTATATTCTAAAA
ACACAAATGATACTTCTAAAAAAAAATCATGAATGGCATCAACTCTGAATCAAATCTTTGCAGATGCACC
TACTTCTCATTTCCACTGTCACATCATTTTTCCAGATCTCGCTGCCTGTTATGTGGCCCACAAACCAAGA
CACGTTTTATGGCCATTAAAGCTGGCTGATCGTCGCCAAACACCAAATACATAATGAATATGTACACATT
CGAGAAAGAAGCGATCAAAGAAGCGTCTTCGGGCGGAGTAGGAGAATGCGGAGGAGAAGGAGAACGAGCT
GATCTAGTATCTCTCCACAATCCAATGCCAACTGACCAACTGGCCATATTCGGAGCAATTTGAAGCCAAT
TTCCATCGCCTGGCGATCGCTCCATTCTTGGCTATATGTTTTTCACCGTTACCCGGGGCCATTTTCAAAG
ACTCGTCGGCAAGATAAGATTGTGTCACTCGCTGTCTCTCTTCATTTGTCGAAGAATGCTGAGGAATTTC
GCGATGACGTCGGCGAGTATTTTGAAGAATGAGAATAATTTGTATTTATACGAAAATCAGTTAGTGGAAT
TTTCTACAAAAACATGTTATCTATAGATAATTTTGTTGCAAAATATGTTGACTATGACAAAGATTGTATG
TATATACCTTTAATGTATTCTCATTTTCTTATGTATTTATAATGGCAATGATGATACTGATGATATTTTA
AGATGATGCCAGACCAAAAGGCTTGAATTTCTGCGTCTTTTGCCGAACGCAGTGCATGTGCAATTGTTGT
TTTTTGGAATATTCAATTTTCGGACTGTCCGCTTTGATTTCAGTTTCTTGGCTTATTCAAAAAGCAAAGT
AAAGCCAAAAAAGCGAGATGGCAATACCAAATGCGGCAAAACGGTAGTGGAAGGAAAGGGGTGCGGGGCA
GCGGAAGGAAGGGTGGGGCGGGGCGTGGCGGGGTCTGTGGCTGGGCGCGACGTCACCGACGTTGGAGCCA
CTCCTTTGACCATGTGTGCGTGTGTGTATTATTCGTGTCTCGCCACTCGCCGGTTGTTTTTTTCTTTTTA
TGCTGCGCTCTCTCTAGCGCCATCTCGCTTACGCATGCTCAACGCACCGCATGTTGCCGTTTCCTTTTAT
GCGTCATTTTGGCTCGAAATAGGCAATTATTTAAACAAAGATTAGTCAACGAAAACGCTAAAATAAATAA
GTCTACAATATGGTTACTTATTGCCATGTGTGTGCAGCCAACGATAGCAACAAAAGCAACAACACAGGTG
GCTTTCCCTCTTTCACTTTTTGTTTGCAAGCCGCGTGCGAGCAAGACGGCACGACCGGCAAACGCAATTA
CGCTGACAAAGAGCAGACGAAGTTTTGGCGAAAAACATCAAGGCGCCTGATACGAATGCATTTGCAATAA
CAATTGCGATATTTAATATTGTTTATGAAGCTGTTTGACTTCAAAACACACAAAAAAAAAAATAAAACAA
ATTATTTGAAAGAGAATTAGGAATCGGACGCTTATCGTTAGGGTAACAACAAGAAATGCTTACTGAGTCA
CAGCCTCTGGAAAACTGCCGCAAGCCAGAGAGAGAGAGAAAAAGAGGGAGAGCAGCTTAGACCGCATGTG
CTTGTGTGTGAGGCGTCTCTCTCTTCGTCTCTGTTGCGCAAACGCATAGACTGCACTGAAAAAATCGATT
ACCTATTTTTTATGAATGAATATTTGCACTATTACTATTCAAAACTATTAAGATAGCAATCACATTCAAT
AGCCAAATACTATACCACCTGAGCGATGCAACGAAATGATCAATTTGAGCAAAAATGCTGCATATTTAGG
ACGGCATCATTATAGAAATGCTTCTTGCTGTGTACTTTTCTCTCGTCTGGCAGCTGTTTCGCCGTTATTG
TTAAAACCGGCTTAAGTTAGGTGTGTTTTCTACGACTAGTGAATGCCCTACTAGAAGATGTGTGTTGCAC
AAAATGTCCCTGGAATAACCAATTTGAAGTGCAGATAGCAGTAAACGTAAGCTAATATGAATATTATTTA
ACTGTAATGTTTTAATATCGCTGGACATTACTAATAAACCCACTATAAACACATGTACATATGTATGTTT
TGGCATACAATGAGTAGTTGGGGAAAAAATGTGTAAAAGCACCGTGACCATCACAGCATAAAGATAACCA
GCTGAAGTATCGAATATGAGTAACCCCCAAATTGAATCACATGCCGCAACTGATAGGACCCATGGAAGTA
CACTCTTCATGGCGATATACAAGACACACACAAGCACGAACACCCAGTTGCGGAGGAAATTCTCCGTAAA
TGAAAACCCAATCGGCGAACAATTCATACCCATATATGGTAAAAGTTTTGAACGCGACTTGAGAGCGGAG
AGCATTGCGGCTGATAAGGTTTTAGCGCTAAGCGGGCTTTATAAAACGGGCTGCGGGACCAGTTTTCATA
TCACTACCGTTTGAGTTCTTGTGCTGTGTGGATACTCCTCCCGACACAAAGCCGCTCCATCAGCCAGCAG
TCGTCTAATCCAGAGACCCCGGATCGGGGTACCATCATGGTGAGCAAGGGCGAGGAGCTGTTCACCGGGG
TGGTGCCCATCCTGGTCGAGCTGGACGGCGACGTAAACGGCCACAAGTTCAGCGTGTCCGGCGAGGGCGA
GGGCGATGCCACCTACGGCAAGCTGACCCTGAAGTTCATCTGCACCACCGGCAAGCTGCCCGTGCCCTGG
CCCACCCTCGTGACCACCCTGACCTACGGCGTGCAGTGCTTCAGCCGCTACCCCGACCACATGAAGCAGC
ACGACTTCTTCAAGTCCGCCATGCCCGAAGGCTACGTCCAGGAGCGCACCATCTTCTTCAAGGACGACGG
CAACTACAAGACCCGCGCCGAGGTGAAGTTCGAGGGCGACACCCTGGTGAACCGCATCGAGCTGAAGGGC
ATCGACTTCAAGGAGGACGGCAACATCCTGGGGCACAAGCTGGAGTACAACTACAACAGCCACAACGTCT
ATATCATGGCCGACAAGCAGAAGAACGGCATCAAGGTGAACTTCAAGATCCGCCACAACATCGAGGACGG
CAGCGTGCAGCTCGCCGACCACTACCAGCAGAACACCCCCATCGGCGACGGCCCCGTGCTGCTGCCCGAC
AACCACTACCTGAGCACCCAGTCCGCCCTGAGCAAAGACCCCAACGAGAAGCGCGATCACATGGTCCTGC
TGGAGTTCGTGACCGCCGCCGGGATCACTCTCGGCATGGACGAGCTGTACAAGCCAAGCTTGAATTCTGC
AGATATCATGAAGTACGCAACTGGAACTGACAACGCGATGACCTCCGGCATCAGCGGCCAAACCAATAAC
TCTAACAGTGCATCCAACGAGATGCAGCCAACCACATCAACGCCTACTGCAGCCCACAAGGAGGCCACAT
CAACGGCCACGACGACGGCGACATACGCCAATGGCAATCCCAATTCTAACGCCAATCCCAGCCAGAGCCA
GCCGTCCAATGCGCTGTTTTGCGAGCAGGTGACCACAGTGACAAATCTCTTCGAGAAGTGGAACGACTGC
GAGCGAACCGTCGTGATGTACGCGCTGCTCAAGCGGCTGCGCTACCCGAGCCTCAAGTTTCTACAGTATT
CTATCGACAGCAACCTGACCCAGAACCTGGGCACCTCGCAGACCAATCTGAGCAGCGTGGTTATTGACAT
CAATGCCAACAATCCGGTGTACCTGCAGAATCTACTCAACGCCTACAAGACGTTCCAGCCATGTGACCTG
CTCGACGCCATGTCCTCCTCGTCGTCCGACAAGGACTCGATGCCATGTTACGGCAGTGACTTCCAGATCA
CCACATCAGCGCAGTGTGACGAGCGAAAGCTGTATGCCCGCAAGGAGGACATTCTGCATGAAGTACTGAA
CATGCTGCCTCTGCTGAAGCCGGGCAATGAGGAGGCCAAGCTTATCTACCTGACCCTCATACCAGTTGCC
GTCAAGGACACCATGCAGCAAATTGTGCCCACGGAGTTGGTGCAGCAGATCTTCTCGTACCTACTCATCC
ATCCAGCTATCACCAGCGAGGACAGACGTTCGCTCAACATTTGGCTGCGTCACTTGGAGGATCATATCCA
AGCGGCTGCGGCGGGCCTGACAAATCGCAGTTACTTCCTGCAGCCCTCGCCGCAACTGGTCGCTGGTGGT
AGCTCAACAGGCAGTGGTAGCTGTTCCTCTTCGGCGACCAGCTCTTCGACAGCATCCTGTTCGTCGGTGG
CCTCATCCTCGTTGTGCCCCGCAAGCGGCAGCCGTTCCTCACGCACCAACGACTGGCAAACGATCGCCCC
GCCCAGCAAGCAATTGCAAAACAAATTGGCCGGTGATTGGCGTGGCAATGGAGGCGGCAGCTCCAGCGGG
TCGATCAATCCACTCTGTGATAATCTTAATGGTATTACCCTGAACGAATTAGCTTCTAGTCAGAACAGTC
TCGGCCTGTCGCTGGAGGGCAGCTCTTCCCTGGTCAACGGTGTGGTCGCTGGTGCAGGCTCTATGTTGGG
AATCGCTGGTGGCGACGATCATGACACGTCATTTAGCAAGAATGGCACGGAGATTCTCGATTTTGACCCG
GTGACGGCGGACATGGGTGAGGCCTGTAGTCTGGCCAGCAGTAGCCTTTGTGGACGTAACGGTGGAAATC
CTGTTGAGGATCGATCGCAACCTCCGCCGAATCTTCAGCAGCAATTGCTTCAGCCTCCTCCCTATGCCTC
GATCCTTATGGGAAACGTGGGCGATCAGTTTGGAGAGATCAACCGGTGGAGCCTGGACAGCAAGATTGCA
GCCCTGAAGACGCGGCGCTCTAACAGCCTCACCACGCAAACGATCTCTAGCTGTTCCAGCTCGTCTAACT
CATCGGTGATCACGGTCAATGACAACTGCTCCAATTCAACGGAGAATCTGGCACAGTTTGCCAACAAGCC
CCGTAGTTTTTCCTTATCGATTGAGCATCAGCGCGGCGCCTTGATGAACAGCGGTTCCGATACTCGTCTG
GATGAATTCAAGCCCAATTATATTAAGTTCCACACGCGCAACGTGGGCATGTCGGGAATCGGACTCTGGC
TAAAATCCTTGCGTCTGCACAAGTACATCGAGCTGTTCAAGAACATGACGTACGAGGAAATGCTCTTGAT
CACCGAGGACTTTCTGCAGAGTGTTGGCGTCACCAAGGGCGCCTCCCACAAGCTTGCCCTTTGCATTGAT
AAGCTGAAGGAACGGGCCAATATTCTTAACCGGGTAGAACAAGAACTGCTATCGGGTCAAATGGAGCTGA
GCACGGCGGTTGAGGAGCTAACAAATATTGTGCTGACACCAATGAAGCCACTGGAGTCTCCAGGACCACC
GGAGGAAAACATTGGTCTGCGTTTTCTTAAGGTCATTGACATTGTGACCAATACGTTGCAGCAGGATCCG
TATGCTGTCCAAGACGACGAGACTTTGGGTGTGCTTATGTGGATTCTAGACCGTTCTATCCACAACGAGG
CATTTATGAATCATGCCAGTCAACTCAAGGACCTGAAGTTTAAGTTGTCCAAACGCTCGAGTCTAGAGGG
CCCGCGGTTCGAAGGTAAGCCTATCCCTAACCCTCTCCTCGGTCTCGATTCTACGCGTACCGGTCATCAT
CACCATCACCATTGAGTTTAAACCCGCTGATCAGCCTCGACTGTGCCTTCTAAGGCCTGAGCTCGCTGAT
CAGCCTCGATCGAGGATCCAGACATGATAAGATACATTGATGAGTTTGGACAAACCACAACTAGAATGCA
GTGAAAAAAATGCTTTATTTGTGAAATTTGTGATGCTATTGCTTTATTTGTAACCATTATAAGCTGCAAT
AAACAAGTTAACAACAACAATTGCATTCATTTTATGTTTCAGGTTCAGGGGGAGGTGTGGGAGGTTTTTT
AAAGCAAGTAAAACCTCTACAAATGTGGTATGGCTGATTATGATCAGTCGACCGATGCCCTTGAGAGCCT
TCAACCCAGTCAGCTCCTTCCGGTGGGCGCGGGGCATGACTATCGTCGCCGCACTTATGACTGTCTTCTT
TATCATGCAACTCGTAGGACAGGTGCCGGCAGCGCTCTGGGTCATTTTCGGCGAGGACCGCTTTCGCTGG
AGCGCGACGATGATCGGCCTGTCGCTTGCGGTATTCGGAATCTTGCACGCCCTCGCTCAAGCCTTCGTCA
CTGGTCCCGCCACCAAACGTTTCGGCGAGAAGCAGGCCATTATCGCCGGCATGGCGGCCGACGCGCTGGG
CTACGTCTTGCTGGCGTTCGCGACGCGAGGCTGGATGGCCTTCCCCATTATGATTCTTCTCGCTTCCGGC
GGCATCGGGATGCCCGCGTTGCAGGCCATGCTGTCCAGGCAGGTAGATGACGACCATCAGGGACAGCTTC
AAGGCCAGCAAAAGGCCAGGAACCGTAAAAAGGCCGCGTTGCTGGCGTTTTTCCATAGGCTCCGCCCCCC
TGACGAGCATCACAAAAATCGACGCTCAAGTCAGAGGTGGCGAAACCCGACAGGACTATAAAGATACCAG
GCGTTTCCCCCTGGAAGCTCCCTCGTGCGCTCTCCTGTTCCGACCCTGCCGCTTACCGGATACCTGTCCG
CCTTTCTCCCTTCGGGAAGCGTGGCGCTTTCTCATAGCTCACGCTGTAGGTATCTCAGTTCGGTGTAGGT
CGTTCGCTCCAAGCTGGGCTGTGTGCACGAACCCCCCGTTCAGCCCGACCGCTGCGCCTTATCCGGTAAC
TATCGTCTTGAGTCCAACCCGGTAAGACACGACTTATCGCCACTGGCAGCAGCCACTGGTAACAGGATTA
GCAGAGCGAGGTATGTAGGCGGTGCTACAGAGTTCTTGAAGTGGTGGCCTAACTACGGCTACACTAGAAG
GACAGTATTTGGTATCTGCGCTCTGCTGAAGCCAGTTACCTTCGGAAAAAGAGTTGGTAGCTCTTGATCC
GGCAAACAAACCACCGCTGGTAGCGGTGGTTTTTTTGTTTGCAAGCAGCAGATTACGCGCAGAAAAAAAG
GATCTCAAGAAGATCCTTTGATCTTTTCTACGGGGTCTGACGCTCAGTGGAACGAAAACTCACGTTAAGG
GATTTTGGTCATGAGATTATCAAAAAGGATCTTCACCTAGATCCTTTTAAATTAAAAATGAAGTTTTAAA
TCAATCTAAAGTATATATGAGTAAACTTGGTCTGACAGTTACCAATGCTTAATCAGTGAGGCACCTATCT
CAGCGATCTGTCTATTTCGTTCATCCATAGTTGCCTGACTCCCCGTCGTGTAGATAACTACGATACGGGA
GGGCTTACCATCTGGCCCCAGTGCTGCAATGATACCGCGAGACCCACGCTCACCGGCTCCAGATTTATCA
GCAATAAACCAGCCAGCCGGAAGGGCCGAGCGCAGAAGTGGTCCTGCAACTTTATCCGCCTCCATCCAGT
CTATTAATTGTTGCCGGGAAGCTAGAGTAAGTAGTTCGCCAGTTAATAGTTTGCGCAACGTTGTTGCCAT
TGCTGCAGGCATCGTGGTGTCACGCTCGTCGTTTGGTATGGCTTCATTCAGCTCCGGTTCCCAACGATCA
AGGCGAGTTACATGATCCCCCATGTTGTGCAAAAAAGCGGTTAGCTCCTTCGGTCCTCCGATCGTTGTCA
GAAGTAAGTTGGCCGCAGTGTTATCACTCATGGTTATGGCAGCACTGCATAATTCTCTTACTGTCATGCC
ATCCGTAAGATGCTTTTCTGTGACTGGTGAGTACTCAACCAAGTCATTCTGAGAATAGTGTATGCGGCGA
CCGAGTTGCTCTTGCCCGGCGTCAACACGGGATAATACCGCGCCACATAGCAGAACTTTAAAAGTGCTCA
TCATTGGAAAACGTTCTTCGGGGCGAAAACTCTCAAGGATCTTACCGCTGTTGAGATCCAGTTCGATGTA
ACCCACTCGTGCACCCAACTGATCTTCAGCATCTTTTACTTTCACCAGCGTTTCTGGGTGAGCAAAAACA
GGAAGGCAAAATGCCGCAAAAAAGGGAATAAGGGCGACACGGAAATGTTGAATACTCATACTCTTCCTTT
TTCAATATTATTGAAGCATTTATCAGGGTTATTGTCTCATGAGCGGATACATATTTGAATGTATTTAGAA
AAATAA
